>Addgene plasmid #228596 | pR-mTagBFP2 | addgene full sequence | sequence record 454228 | Addgene NGS Result
CGAAATCTCGTGATGGCAGGTTGGGCGTCGCTTGGTCGGTCATTTCGAACCCCAGAGTCCCGCTCAGAAG
AACTCGTCAAGAAGGCGATAGAAGGCGATGCGCTGCGAATCGGGAGCGGCGATACCGTAAAGCACGAGGA
AGCGGTCAGCCCATTCGCCGCCAAGCTCTTCAGCAATATCACGGGTAGCCAACGCTATGTCCTGATAGCG
GTCCGCCACACCCAGCCGGCCACAGTCGATGAATCCAGAAAAGCGGCCATTTTCCACCATGATATTCGGC
AAGCAGGCATCGCCATGGGTCACGACGAGATCCTCGCCGTCGGGCATGCTCGCCTTGAGCCTGGCGAACA
GTTCGGCTGGCGCGAGCCCCTGATGCTCTTCGTCCAGATCATCCTGATCGACAAGACCGGCTTCCATCCG
AGTACGTGCTCGCTCGATGCGATGTTTCGCTTGGTGGTCGAATGGGCAGGTAGCCGGATCAAGCGTATGC
AGCCGCCGCATTGCATCAGCCATGATGGATACTTTCTCGGCAGGAGCAAGGTGAGATGACAGGAGATCCT
GCCCCGGCACTTCGCCCAATAGCAGCCAGTCCCTTCCCGCTTCAGTGACAACGTCGAGCACAGCTGCGCA
AGGAACGCCCGTCGTGGCCAGCCACGATAGCCGCGCTGCCTCGTCTTGCAGTTCATTCAGGGCACCGGAC
AGGTCGGTCTTGACAAAAAGAACCGGGCGCCCCTGCGCTGACAGCCGGAACACGGCGGCATCAGAGCAGC
CGATTGTCTGTTGTGCCCAGTCATAGCCGAATAGCCTCTCCACCCAAGCGGCCGGAGAACCTGCGTGCAA
TCCATCTTGTTCAATCATGCGAAACGATCCTCATCCTGTCTCTTGATCGATCTTTGCAAAAGCCTAGGCC
TCCAAAAAAGCCTCCTCACTACTTCTGGAATAGCTCAGAGGCCGAGGCGGCCTCGGCCTCTGCATAAATA
AAAAAAATTAGTCAGCCATGGGGCGGAGAATGGGCGGAACTGGGCGGAGTTAGGGGCGGGATGGGCGGAG
TTAGGGGCGGGACTATGGTTGCTGACTAATTGAGATGCATGCTTTGCATACTTCTGCCTGCTGGGGAGCC
TGGGGACTTTCCACACCCTAACTGACACACATTCCACAGCTGGTTCTTTCCGCCTCAGGACTCTTCCTTT
AAGTACTG
[124 nt withheld, positions 1199-1322]
C
[91 nt withheld, positions 1324-1414]
A
[49 nt withheld, positions 1416-1464]
CCTTTGACGTTGGAGTCCACGTTCTTT
[37 nt withheld, positions 1492-1528]
ACCCTATCTCGGTCTATTCTTTTGATTTATAAGGGATTTTGCCGATTTCGGCCTATTGGTTAAAAAATGA
GCTGATTTAACAAAAATTTAACGCGAATTTTAACAAAATATTAACGCTTACAATTTACGCCTTAAGATAC
ATTGATGAGTTTGGACAAACCACAACTAGAATGCAGTGAAAAAAATGCTTTATTTGTGAAATTTGTGATG
CTATTGCTTTATTTGTAACCATTATAAGCTGCAATAAACAAGTTAACAACAACAATTGCATTCATTTTAT
GTTTCAGAATTCATTATCTAGAATTCGTCTTCAATTATGAAGACATGGAGCCATTAAGCTTGTGCCCCAG
TTTGCTAGGGAGGTCGCAGTATCTGGCCACTGCCACCTCGTGCTGCTCGACGTATGTCTCGTTGTTGGCC
TCCTTGATTCTTTCCAGTCTGTAGTCCACATAGTAGACGCCAGGCATCTTGAGGTTCTTAGCGGGTTTCT
TGGATCTATATGTGGTCTTGGCGTTTGCGATCAGATGGCTCCCGCCCACGAGCTTCAGGGCCATGTCGTT
TCTGCCTTCCAGGCCGCCGTCAGCGGGGTACAGTGTCTCGGTGAAGGCCTCCCAGCCGAGTGTTTTCTTC
TGCATCACAGGGCCGTTGGATGTGAAGTTCACCCCTCTGATCTTGACGTTGTAGATGAGGCAGCCGTCCT
GGAGGCTGGTGTCCTGGGTAGCGGTCAGCACGCCCCCATCTTCGTATGTGGTGACTCTCTCCCATGTGAA
GCCCTCAGGGAAGGACTGCTTGAAGAAGTCGGGGATGCCCTGGGTGTGGTTGATGAAGGTCTTGCTGCCG
TAGAGGAAGCTAGTAGCCAGGATGTCGAAGGCGAAGGGGAGAGGGCCGCCCTCGACCACCTTGATTCTCA
TGGTCTGGGTGCCCTCGTAGGGCTTGCCTTCGCCCTCGGATGTGCACTTGAAGTGATGGTTGTCCACGGT
GCCCTCCATGTACAGCTTCATGTGCATGTTCTCCTTAATCAGCTCTTCGCCCTTAGACACCATGGTGGCG
GCGGATCCATTTCGATAAGCCAGTAAGCACGAGGCTGATCAGCGGTAGCTCTGCTTATATAGACCTCCCA
CCGTACACGCCTACCGCCCATTTGCGTCAATGGGGCGGAGTTGTTACGACATTTTGGAAAGTCCCGTTGA
TTTTGGTGCCAAAACAAACTCCCATTGACGTCAATGGGGTGGAGACTTGGAAATCCCCGTGAGTCAAACC
GCTATCCACGCCCATTGATGTACTGCCAAAACCGCATCACCATGGTAATAGCGATGACTAATACGTAGAT
GTACTGCCAAGTAGGAAAGTCCCATAAGGTCATGTACTGGGCATAATGCCAGGCGGGCCATTTACCGTCA
TTGACGTCAATAGGGGGCGTACTTGGCATATGATACACTTGATGTACTGCCAAGTGGGCAGTTTACCGTA
AATACTCCACCCATTGACGTCAATGGAAAGTCCCTATTGGCGTTACTATGGGAACATACGTCATTATTGA
CGTCAATGGGCGGGGGTCGTTGGGCGGTCAGCCAGGCGGGCCATTTACCGTAAGTTATGTAACGGCTAGC
CGGAACTCCATATATGGGCTATGAACTAATGACCCCGTAATTGATTACTATTAATAACTAATGCATGGCG
GTAATACGGTTATCCACAGAATCAGGGGATAACGCAGGAAAGAACATGTGAGCAAAAGGCCAGCAAAAGG
CCAGGAACCGTAAAAAGGCCGCGTTGCTGGCGTTTTTCCATAGGCTCCGCCCCCCTGACGAGCATCACAA
AAATCGACGCTCAAGTCAGAGGTGGCGAAACCCGACAGGACTATAAAGATACCAGGCGTTTCCCCCTGGA
AGCTCCCTCGTGCGCTCTCCTGTTCCGACCCTGCCGCTTACCGGATACCTGTCCGCCTTTCTCCCTTCGG
GAAGCGTGGCGCTTTCTCATAGCTCACGCTGTAGGTATCTCAGTTCGGTGTAGGTCGTTCGCTCCAAGCT
GGGCTGTGTGCACGAACCCCCCGTTCAGCCCGACCGCTGCGCCTTATCCGGTAACTATCGTCTTGAGTCC
AACCCGGTAAGACACGACTTATCGCCACTGGCAGCAGCCACTGGTAACAGGATTAGCAGAGCGAGGTATG
TAGGCGGTGCTACAGAGTTCTTGAAGTGGTGGCCTAACTACGGCTACACTAGAAGAACAGTATTTGGTAT
CTGCGCTCTGCTGAAGCCAGTTACCTTCGGAAAAAGAGTTGGTAGCTCTTGATCCGGCAAACAAACCACC
GCTGGTAGCGGTGGTTTTTTTGTTTGCAAGCAGCAGATTACGCGCAGAAAAAAAGGATCTCAAGAAGATC
CTTTGATCTTTTCTACGGGGTCTGACGCTCAGTGGAACGAACCGCGTTTATGAACAAACGACCCAACACC
GTGCGTTTTATTCTGTCTTTTTATTGCCGTCATAGCGCGGGTTCCTTCCGGTATTGTCTCCTTCCGTGTT
TCAGTTAGCCTCCCCCTAGGGTGGGCGAAGAACTCCAGCATGAGATCCCCGCGCTGGAGGATCATCCAGC
CGGCGTCCCGGAAAACGATTCCGAAGCCCAACCTTTCATAGAAGGCGGCGGTGGAAT
Features (pLannotate 1.2.2; 10 found; start..end, strand, type, name):
     64..858     -  CDS            NeoR/KanR: aminoglycoside phosphotransferase from Tn5; aph(3')-II (or nptII); confers resistance to neomycin, kanamycin, and G418 (Geneticin®)
    901..1111    -  promoter       SV40 promoter: SV40 early promoter
   1199..1627    +  rep_origin     f1 ori (sequence partly withheld): f1 bacteriophage origin of replication; arrow indicates direction of (+) strand synthesis
   1661..1782    -  polyA_signal   SV40 poly(A) signal: SV40 polyadenylation signal
   1861..2571    -  CDS            mTagBFP2: mTagBFP2 is a basic (constitutively fluorescent) blue fluorescent protein published in 2011, derived from Entacmaea quadricolor. It is reported to be a very rapidly-maturing monomer with very low acid sensitivity.
   2625..2828    -  promoter       CMV promoter: human cytomegalovirus (CMV) immediate early promoter
   2829..3132    -  enhancer       CMV enhancer: human cytomegalovirus immediate early enhancer
   3313..3901    -  rep_origin     ori: high-copy-number ColE1/pMB1/pBR322/pUC origin of replication
   3960..4007    -  polyA_signal   HSV TK poly(A) signal: herpes simplex virus thymidine kinase polyadenylation signal (Cole and Stacy, 1985)
   4066..43      -  CDS            ble (fragment) (across the origin): BLE_KLEPN - Experimental evidence at protein level: Swiss-Prot protein existence level 1. Binding protein with a strong affinity to the bleomycin family of antibiotics. Binds to CL990; an antimitotic-antibiotic compound. From Klebsiella pneumoniae.
