[The description below was written by a language model from this plasmid's Addgene catalogue record and pLannotate feature annotations shown in this document.]
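Description:
pR-mTagBFP2 is a mammalian expression plasmid of about 4.2 kb, built on the pReceiver backbone by Golden Gate cloning, that drives constitutive expression of the blue fluorescent protein mTagBFP2. It is propagated in E. coli as a high-copy plasmid through a ColE1/pUC-type origin and selected with kanamycin. Resistance comes from the Tn5 aminoglycoside phosphotransferase (NeoR/KanR) gene, which sits downstream of an SV40 early promoter and is followed by the HSV thymidine kinase polyadenylation signal. In principle this arrangement also allows G418 selection in mammalian cells, although the record does not state that use. A short fragment annotated as ble lies between the resistance gene and the TK poly(A) signal, a remnant of the Tn5 resistance region rather than a functional marker. An f1 bacteriophage origin is also present, a common legacy element that permits single-stranded DNA production.

The payload is a simple expression cassette: the human cytomegalovirus immediate early enhancer and promoter, the 711 bp synthetic mTagBFP2 coding sequence, and an SV40 polyadenylation signal. mTagBFP2 is a rapidly maturing, monomeric, acid-tolerant blue fluorescent protein derived from Entacmaea quadricolor. The depositors introduced silent mutations to remove restriction sites that are essential to their cloning scheme, leaving the protein sequence unchanged. No tags or fusion partners are annotated.

The plasmid serves as a single-fluorophore expression construct and as a building block for assembling MuSIC barcodes, genetically encoded fluorescent protein barcodes used for single-cell analysis by spectral flow cytometry.
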