Addgene plasmid #228596: pR-mTagBFP2
Purpose: Mammalian expression of mTagBFP2, for MuSIC barcode construction
Depositing lab: Marc Birtwistle. Publication: Genetically Encoded Fluorescence Barcodes Allow for Single-Cell Analysis via Spectral Flow Cytometry. Lu X, Pritko DJ, Abravanel ME, Huggins JR, Ogunleye O, Biswas T, Ashy KC, Woods SK, Livingston MWT, Blenner MA, Birtwistle MR. ACS Synth Biol. 2025 May 16;14(5):1533-1548. doi: 10.1021/acssynbio.4c00807. Epub 2025 May 6. PubMed 40326708.
Backbone
  Vector backbone: pReceiver
  Backbone manufacturer: Birtwistle lab
  Vector type: Mammalian Expression
Growth in bacteria
  Bacterial resistance: Kanamycin, 50 μg/mL
  Growth temperature: 37°C
  Growth strain: DH5alpha
  Copy number: High Copy
Gene/Insert
  Gene/Insert name: mTagBFP2
  Species: Synthetic
  Insert size (bp): 711
  Mutation: We introduced some silent mutations to avoid essential restriction enzyme sites.
  Promoter: CMV
  Cloning method: Golden Gate
Terms and licenses: Academic/Nonprofit Terms; Industry Terms: Not Available to Industry
Depositor comments: Please visit https://doi.org/10.1101/2024.10.23.619855 for bioRxiv preprint.
How to cite: pR-mTagBFP2 was a gift from Marc Birtwistle (Addgene plasmid # 228596 ; http://n2t.net/addgene:228596 ; RRID:Addgene_228596)
